Addgene plasmid #241490: pMIHP-16272 Flag.Ollas.V5
Purpose: (Empty Backbone) Flag.Ollas.V5 Flow Code Plasmid This plasmid is to be used with mRNAs.
Depositing lab: Adrian Liston. Depositing organization: Babraham Institute. Publication: The tissue-resident regulatory T cell pool is shaped by transient multi-tissue migration and a conserved residency program. Burton OT, Bricard O, Tareen S, Gergelits V, Andrews S, Biggins L, Roca CP, Whyte C, Junius S, Brajic A, Pasciuto E, Ali M, Lemaitre P, Schlenner SM, Ishigame H, Brown BD, Dooley J, Liston A. Immunity. 2024 Jul 9;57(7):1586-1602.e10. doi: 10.1016/j.immuni.2024.05.023. Epub 2024 Jun 18. PubMed 38897202.
Backbone
  Vector backbone: Retroviral plasmid
  Vector type: Retroviral
  Tag / fusion protein: Flag; Ollas; V5
Growth in bacteria
  Bacterial resistance: Ampicillin, 100 μg/mL
  Growth temperature: 30°C
  Growth strain: NEB Stable
  Copy number: Unknown
Gene/Insert
  Gene/Insert name: None
Resource information
  A portion of this plasmid was derived from a plasmid made by: The plasmids were generated using pro-code vectors received from Dr Brian Brown at Mount Sinai and we have their permission via email for these to be deposited.
Terms and licenses: Academic/Nonprofit Terms; Industry Terms: Not Available to Industry
Depositor comments: Any stbl competent cell strain can be used for growing this plasmid.
How to cite: pMIHP-16272 Flag.Ollas.V5 was a gift from Adrian Liston (Addgene plasmid # 241490 ; http://n2t.net/addgene:241490 ; RRID:Addgene_241490)
