[The description below was written by a language model from this plasmid's Addgene catalogue record and pLannotate feature annotations shown in this document.]
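Description:
pMIHP-16272 Flag.Ollas.V5 is an empty-backbone gammaretroviral transfer plasmid of the MSCV type, one member of a "Flow Code" series built from Pro-Code epitope-barcode vectors. The 6,377-nt sequenced plasmid is propagated in E. coli through a high-copy ColE1/pUC-type origin and selected with ampicillin via the bla gene and its promoter. It is maintained in a recombination-deficient stable strain, consistent with the repeated LTRs. Short fragments of TcR, rop, bom, lacI, lacZα and MLV env, together with a lac promoter/operator, are annotated in the backbone. These appear to be remnants of earlier cloning vectors rather than functional parts.

The viral cassette is flanked by murine embryonic stem cell virus 5' and 3' LTRs, with the 5' LTR driving transcription of the genomic RNA. Downstream lie the MESV Ψ packaging signal and a truncated, start-codon-less MMLV gag segment, which together support encapsidation when packaging functions are supplied in trans. An EMCV IRES follows and is placed immediately before a mouse histone H2B (H2bc3) coding sequence. The catalogue lists Flag, Ollas and V5 as the tags, but the feature table does not annotate them. They may lie in the unannotated stretch after H2B, as a nuclear, histone-anchored epitope combination detectable by antibody staining in flow cytometry, though the record does not confirm this. No insert is present: the space between gag and the IRES is the likely position for a gene of interest, so cargo and barcode would share one bicistronic transcript. The only annotated cloning-site remnant is a pUC MCS fragment after H2B. The stated purpose says the plasmid is "to be used with mRNAs", without further detail. The series is suited to marking transduced cell populations with distinguishable epitope codes for multiplexed analysis.
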