Features (pLannotate 1.2.2; 19 found; start..end, strand, type, name):
     32..233     -  CDS            TcR (fragment): tetracycline efflux protein; tet; confers resistance to tetracycline
    234..332     +  CDS            env (fragment): murine leukemia virus gPr80 envelope polyprotein precursor; env; proteolytically cleaved into gp70SU and p15TM subunits
    374..890     +  LTR            5' LTR: 5' long terminal repeat from murine embryonic stem cell virus
    954..1295    +  misc_feature   MESV Ψ: packaging signal of murine embryonic stem cell virus
   1362..1778    +  CDS            gag (truncated): truncated Moloney murine leukemia virus (MMLV) gag gene lacking the start codon
   1837..2397    +  misc_feature   IRES: internal ribosome entry site (IRES) of the encephalomyocarditis virus (EMCV)
   2400..2777    +  CDS            H2bc3: H2B1B_MOUSE - Also known as Hist1h2bb Experimental evidence at protein level: Swiss-Prot protein existence level 1. Core component of nucleosome. Nucleosomes wrap and compact DNA into chromatin, limiting DNA accessibility to the cellular machineries which require DNA as a template. Histones thereby play a central role in transcription regulation, DNA repair, DNA replication and chromosomal stability. DNA accessibility is regulated via a complex set of post-translational modifications of histones, also called histone code, and nucleosome remodeling. From Mus musculus (Mouse).
   2995..3025    +  misc_feature   MCS (fragment): pUC18/19 multiple cloning site
   3145..3659    +  LTR            3' LTR: 3' long terminal repeat from murine embryonic stem cell virus
   3821..3837    -  protein_bind   lac operator: The lac repressor binds to the lac operator to inhibit transcription in E. coli. This inhibition can be relieved by adding lactose or isopropyl-β-D-thiogalactopyranoside (IPTG). lac repressor encoded by lacI
   3845..3875    -  promoter       lac promoter: promoter for the E. coli lac operon
   3890..3911    -  protein_bind   CAP binding site: CAP binding activates transcription in the presence of cAMP. E. coli catabolite activator protein
   3924..4016    -  CDS            lacI (fragment): lac repressor; lacI; The lac repressor binds to the lac operator to inhibit transcription in E. coli. This inhibition can be relieved by adding lactose or isopropyl-β-D-thiogalactopyranoside (IPTG).
   4199..4787    -  rep_origin     ori: high-copy-number ColE1/pMB1/pBR322/pUC origin of replication
   4958..5818    -  CDS            AmpR: β-lactamase; bla; confers resistance to ampicillin, carbenicillin, and related antibiotics
   5819..5923    -  promoter       AmpR promoter: bla
   6018..6053    +  CDS            rop (fragment): Rop protein, which maintains plasmids at low copy number; rop
   6155..6254    +  misc_feature   bom (fragment): basis of mobility region from pBR322
   6260..32      -  CDS            lacZα (fragment) (across the origin): LacZα fragment of β-galactosidase; lacZ fragment
>Addgene plasmid #241490 | pMIHP-16272 Flag.Ollas.V5 | addgene full sequence | sequence record 481843 | Addgene NGS Result
TTTTCCCAGTCACGACGTTGTAAAACGACGGCGCAAGGAATGGTGCATGCAAGGAGATGGCGCCCAACAG
TCCCCCGGCCACGGGGCCTGCCACCATACCCACGCCGAAACAAGCGCTCATGAGCCCGAAGTGGCGAGCC
CGATCTTCCCCATCGGTGATGTCGGCGATATAGGCGCCAGCAACCGCACCTGTGGCGCCGGTGATGCCGG
CCACGATGCGTCCGGCGTAGAGGCGATTAGTCCAATTTGTTAAAGACAGGATATCAGTGGTCCAGGCTCT
AGTTTTGACTCAACAATATCACCAGCTGAAGCCTATAGAGTACGAGCCATAGATAAAATAAAAGATTTTA
TTTAGTCTCCAGAAAAAGGGGGGAATGAAAGACCCCACCTGTAGGTTTGGCAAGCTAGCTTAAGTAACGC
CATTTTGCAAGGCATGGAAAATACATAACTGAGAATAGAGAAGTTCAGATCAAGGTTAGGAACAGAGAGA
CAGCAGAATATGGGCCAAACAGGATATCTGTGGTAAGCAGTTCCTGCCCCGGCTCAGGGCCAAGAACAGA
TGGTCCCCAGATGCGGTCCCGCCCTCAGCAGTTTCTAGAGAACCATCAGATGTTTCCAGGGTGCCCCAAG
GACCTGAAATGACCCTGTGCCTTATTTGAACTAACCAATCAGTTCGCTTCTCGCTTCTGTTCGCGCGCTT
CTGCTCCCCGAGCTCAATAAAAGAGCCCACAACCCCTCACTCGGCGCGCCAGTCCTCCGATAGACTGCGT
CGCCCGGGTACCCGTATTCCCAATAAAGCCTCTTGCTGTTTGCATCCGAATCGTGGACTCGCTGATCCTT
GGGAGGGTCTCCTCAGATTGATTGACTGCCCACCTCGGGGGTCTTTCATTTGGAGGTTCCACCGAGATTT
GGAGACCCCTGCCCAGGGACCACCGACCCCCCCGCCGGGAGGTAAGCTGGCCAGCGGTCGTTTCGTGTCT
GTCTCTGTCTTTGTGCGTGTTTGTGCCGGCATCTAATGTTTGCGCCTGCGTCTGTACTAGTTAGCTAACT
AGCTCTGTATCTGGCGGACCCGTGGTGGAACTGACGAGTTCTGAACACCCGGCCGCAACCCTGGGAGACG
TCCCAGGGACTTTGGGGGCCGTTTTTGTGGCCCGACCTGAGGAAGGGAGTCGATGTGGAATCCGACCCCG
TCAGGATATGTGGTTCTGGTAGGAGACGAGAACCTAAAACAGTTCCCGCCTCCGTCTGAATTTTTGCTTT
CGGTTTGGAACCGAAGCCGCGCGTCTTGTCTGCTGCAGCGCTGCAGCATCGTTCTGTGTTGTCTCTGTCT
GACTGTGTTTCTGTATTTGTCTGAAAATTAGGGCCAGACTGTTACCACTCCCTTAAGTTTGACCTTAGGT
CACTGGAAAGATGTCGAGCGGATCGCTCACAACCAGTCGGTAGATGTCAAGAAGAGACGTTGGGTTACCT
TCTGCTCTGCAGAATGGCCAACCTTTAACGTCGGATGGCCGCGAGACGGCACCTTTAACCGAGACCTCAT
CACCCAGGTTAAGATCAAGGTCTTTTCACCTGGCCCGCATGGACACCCAGACCAGGTCCCCTACATCGTG
ACCTGGGAAGCCTTGGCTTTTGACCCCCCTCCCTGGGTCAAGCCCTTTGTACACCCTAAGCCTCCGCCTC
CTCTTCCTCCATCCGCCCCGTCTCTCCCCCTTGAACCTCCTCGTTCGACCCCGCCTCGATCCTCCCTTTA
TCCAGCCCTCACTCCTTCTCTAGGCGCCGGAATTCCGAACAGTCTTCCGTAATAGAAGACACAAGGCTCG
AGCGGGATCAATTCCGCCCCCCCCCTAACGTTACTGGCCGAAGCCGCTTGGAATAAGGCCGGTGTGCGTT
TGTCTATATGTTATTTTCCACCATATTGCCGTCTTTTGGCAATGTGAGGGCCCGGAAACCTGGCCCTGTC
TTCTTGACGAGCATTCCTAGGGGTCTTTCCCCTCTCGCCAAAGGAATGCAAGGTCTGTTGAATGTCGTGA
AGGAAGCAGTTCCTCTGGAAGCTTCTTGAAGACAAACAACGTCTGTAGCGACCCTTTGCAGGCAGCGGAA
CCCCCCACCTGGCGACAGGTGCCTCTGCGGCCAAAAGCCACGTGTATAAGATACACCTGCAAAGGCGGCA
CAACCCCAGTGCCACGTTGTGAGTTGGATAGTTGTGGAAAGAGTCAAATGGCTCTCCTCAAGCGTATTCA
ACAAGGGGCTGAAGGATGCCCAGAAGGTACCCCATTGTATGGGATCTGATCTGGGGCCTCGGTGCACATG
CTTTACATGTGTTTAGTCGAGGTTAAAAAAACGTCTAGGCCCCCCGAACCACGGGGACGTGGTTTTCCTT
TGAAAAACACGATAATACCATGCCAGAGCCTTCTAAGTCTGCACCAGCCCCTAAGAAGGGATCTAAGAAA
GCCATCTCTAAGGCGCAGAAGAAGGATGGCAAGAAGCGCAAGCGCAGCCGCAAGGAGAGCTATTCGGTGT
ACGTGTACAAGGTGCTGAAGCAAGTGCACCCCGACACCGGCATCTCCTCCAAGGCCATGGGCATCATGAA
CTCGTTCGTGAACGACATCTTCGAGCGCATCGCGAGCGAGGCGTCCCGCCTGGCGCATTACAACAAGCGC
TCGACCATCACGTCCCGGGAGATCCAGACGGCCGTGCGCCTGCTGCTGCCCGGGGAGCTGGCCAAGCACG
CCGTGTCGGAGGGCACTAAGGCCGTCACCAAGTACACCAGCTCCAAGGACCCACCGGTCGCCACCGGATC
CACGGTCGCCACCATGGGCGACTACAAAGACGATGACGACAAGGGAGGAGGCGGGGGAGGGAGCGGCTTC
GCCAACGAGCTGGGCCCCAGGCTGATGGGCAAGTGCGGAGGAGGCGGGGGAGGGGGCAAACCAATTCCAA
ACCCACTGCTGGGACTGGATTCCACAGGCATGCTGATGGTGTAAGCGGCCGCGACTCTAGAGTCGACCTG
CAGGCATGCAAGCTTCAGGTAGCCGGCTAACGTTAACAACCGGTACCTCTAGAACTATAGCTAGCATGCG
CAAATTTAAAGCGCTGATATCGATAAAATAAAAGATTTTATTTAGTCTCCAGAAAAAGGGGGGAATGAAA
GACCCCACCTGTAGGTTTGGCAAGCTAGCTTAAGTAACGCCATTTTGCAAGGCATGGAAAATACATAACT
GAGAATAGAGAAGTTCAGATCAAGGTTAGGAACAGAGAGACAGCAGAATATGGGCCAAACAGGATATCTG
TGGTAAGCAGTTCCTGCCCCGGCTCAGGGCCAAGAACAGATGGTCCCCAGATGCGGTCCCGCCCTCAGCA
GTTTCTAGAGAACCATCAGATGTTTCCAGGGTGCCCCAAGGACCTGAAATGACCCTGTGCCTTATTTGAA
CTAACCAATCAGTTCGCTTCTCGCTTCTGTTCGCGCGCTTCTGCTCCCCGAGCTCAATAAAAGAGCCCAC
AACCCCTCACTCGGCGCGCCAGTCCTCCGATAGACTGCGTCGCCCGGGTACCCGTGTATCCAATAAACCC
TCTTGCAGTTGCATCCGACTTGTGGTCTCGCTGTTCCTTGGGAGGGTCTCCTCTGAGTGATTGACTACCC
GTCAGCGGGGGTCTTTCATGGGTAACAGTTTCTTGAAGTTGGAGAACAACATTCTGAGGGTAGGAGTCGA
ATATTAAGTAATCCTGACTCAATTAGCCACTGTTTTGAATCCACATACTCCAATACTCCTGAAATAGTTC
ATTATGGACAGCGCAGAAAGAGCTGGGGAGAATTGTGAAATTGTTATCCGCTCACAATTCCACACAACAT
ACGAGCCGGAAGCATAAAGTGTAAAGCCTGGGGTGCCTAATGAGTGAGCTAACTCACATTAATTGCGTTG
CGCTCACTGCCCGCTTTCCAGTCGGGAAACCTGTCGTGCCAGCTGCATTAATGAATCGGCCAACGCGCGG
GGAGAGGCGGTTTGCGTATTGGGCGCTCTTCCGCTTCCTCGCTCACTGACTCGCTGCGCTCGGTCGTTCG
GCTGCGGCGAGCGGTATCAGCTCACTCAAAGGCGGTAATACGGTTATCCACAGAATCAGGGGATAACGCA
GGAAAGAACATGTGAGCAAAAGGCCAGCAAAAGGCCAGGAACCGTAAAAAGGCCGCGTTGCTGGCGTTTT
TCCATAGGCTCCGCCCCCCTGACGAGCATCACAAAAATCGACGCTCAAGTCAGAGGTGGCGAAACCCGAC
AGGACTATAAAGATACCAGGCGTTTCCCCCTGGAAGCTCCCTCGTGCGCTCTCCTGTTCCGACCCTGCCG
CTTACCGGATACCTGTCCGCCTTTCTCCCTTCGGGAAGCGTGGCGCTTTCTCATAGCTCACGCTGTAGGT
ATCTCAGTTCGGTGTAGGTCGTTCGCTCCAAGCTGGGCTGTGTGCACGAACCCCCCGTTCAGCCCGACCG
CTGCGCCTTATCCGGTAACTATCGTCTTGAGTCCAACCCGGTAAGACACGACTTATCGCCACTGGCAGCA
GCCACTGGTAACAGGATTAGCAGAGCGAGGTATGTAGGCGGTGCTACAGAGTTCTTGAAGTGGTGGCCTA
ACTACGGCTACACTAGAAGAACAGTATTTGGTATCTGCGCTCTGCTGAAGCCAGTTACCTTCGGAAAAAG
AGTTGGTAGCTCTTGATCCGGCAAACAAACCACCGCTGGTAGCGGTGGTTTTTTTGTTTGCAAGCAGCAG
ATTACGCGCAGAAAAAAAGGATCTCAAGAAGATCCTTTGATCTTTTCTACGGGGTCTGACGCTCAGTGGA
ACGAAAACTCACGTTAAGGGATTTTGGTCATGAGATTATCAAAAAGGATCTTCACCTAGATCCTTTTAAA
TTAAAAATGAAGTTTTAAATCAATCTAAAGTATATATGAGTAAACTTGGTCTGACAGTTACCAATGCTTA
ATCAGTGAGGCACCTATCTCAGCGATCTGTCTATTTCGTTCATCCATAGTTGCCTGACTCCCCGTCGTGT
AGATAACTACGATACGGGAGGGCTTACCATCTGGCCCCAGTGCTGCAATGATACCGCGAGACCCACGCTC
ACCGGCTCCAGATTTATCAGCAATAAACCAGCCAGCCGGAAGGGCCGAGCGCAGAAGTGGTCCTGCAACT
TTATCCGCCTCCATCCAGTCTATTAATTGTTGCCGGGAAGCTAGAGTAAGTAGTTCGCCAGTTAATAGTT
TGCGCAACGTTGTTGCCATTGCTACAGGCATCGTGGTGTCACGCTCGTCGTTTGGTATGGCTTCATTCAG
CTCCGGTTCCCAACGATCAAGGCGAGTTACATGATCCCCCATGTTGTGCAAAAAAGCGGTTAGCTCCTTC
GGTCCTCCGATCGTTGTCAGAAGTAAGTTGGCCGCAGTGTTATCACTCATGGTTATGGCAGCACTGCATA
ATTCTCTTACTGTCATGCCATCCGTAAGATGCTTTTCTGTGACTGGTGAGTACTCAACCAAGTCATTCTG
AGAATAGTGTATGCGGCGACCGAGTTGCTCTTGCCCGGCGTCAATACGGGATAATACCGCGCCACATAGC
AGAACTTTAAAAGTGCTCATCATTGGAAAACGTTCTTCGGGGCGAAAACTCTCAAGGATCTTACCGCTGT
TGAGATCCAGTTCGATGTAACCCACTCGTGCACCCAACTGATCTTCAGCATCTTTTACTTTCACCAGCGT
TTCTGGGTGAGCAAAAACAGGAAGGCAAAATGCCGCAAAAAAGGGAATAAGGGCGACACGGAAATGTTGA
ATACTCATACTCTTCCTTTTTCAATATTATTGAAGCATTTATCAGGGTTATTGTCTCATGAGCGGATACA
TATTTGAATGTATTTAGAAAAATAAACAAATAGGGGTTCCGCGCACATTTCCCCGAAAAGTGCCACCTGA
CGTCTAAGAAACCATTATTATCATGACATTAACCTATAAAAATAGGCGTATCACGAGGCCCTTTCGTCTC
GCGCGTTTCGGTGATGACGGTGAAAACCTCTGACACATGCAGCTCCCGGAGACGGTCACAGCTTGTCTGT
AAGCGGATGCCGGGAGCAGACAAGCCCGTCAGGGCGCGTCAGCGGGTGTTGGCGGGTGTCGGGGCTGGCT
TAACTATGCGGCATCAGAGCAGATTGTACTGAGAGTGCACCATATGCGGTGTGAAATACCGCACAGATGC
GTAAGGAGAAAATACCGCATCAGGCGCCATTCGCCATTCAGGCTGCGCAACTGTTGGGAAGGGCGATCGG
TGCGGGCCTCTTCGCTATTACGCCAGCTGGCGAAAGGGGGATGTGCTGCAAGGCGATTAAGTTGGGTAAC
GCCAGGG
